Addgene plasmid #80525: Rab8b cds in pGem-T Easy
Purpose: Can be used for in situ hybridisation or other purposes
Depositing lab: Rob Parton. Depositing organization: University of Queensland, Institute for Molecular Bioscience. Publication: A plasmid library of full-length zebrafish rab proteins for in vivo cell biology. Hall TE, Martel N, Lo HP, Xiong Z, Parton RG. Cell Logist. 2017 Mar 1;7(1):e1301151. doi: 10.1080/21592799.2017.1301151. eCollection 2017. PubMed 28396820.
Backbone
  Vector backbone: pGemT easy
  Backbone manufacturer: Promega
Growth in bacteria
  Bacterial resistance: Ampicillin, 100 μg/mL
  Growth temperature: 37°C
  Growth strain: DH5alpha
  Copy number: High Copy
Gene/Insert
  Gene/Insert name: rab8b
  Species: D. rerio (zebrafish)
  Entrez Gene: rab8b (a.k.a. rab8, rab8bb, zgc:165529)
Terms and licenses: Academic/Nonprofit Terms; Industry Terms: Not Available to Industry
Depositor comments: *Note: Compared to the Entrez Genbank entry for Rab8b, Addgene's quality control sequencing finds a K122R amino acid residue substitution. The effect of this residue change on protein function is unknown.
How to cite: Rab8b cds in pGem-T Easy was a gift from Rob Parton (Addgene plasmid # 80525 ; http://n2t.net/addgene:80525 ; RRID:Addgene_80525)
