[The description below was written by a language model from this plasmid's Addgene catalogue record and pLannotate feature annotations shown in this document.]
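Description:
Rab8b cds in pGem-T Easy is a bacterial cloning plasmid of about 3.7 kb carrying the coding sequence of zebrafish (Danio rerio) rab8b in the commercial pGEM-T Easy TA-cloning backbone. It is part of a library of full-length zebrafish rab genes. It replicates in E. coli from a high-copy ColE1/pUC-type origin and is selected through the β-lactamase gene, which confers ampicillin resistance and is driven by its own bla promoter. An f1 phage origin is also present, which allows single-stranded DNA to be produced. The insert interrupts the lacZα region, so lacZα appears only as a fragment, with the lac promoter, lac operator and CAP binding site on the other side of the cloning site. These are the remnants of the backbone's blue/white screening system.

The rab8b open reading frame, annotated by homology to mouse Rab8b, lies between opposing T7 and SP6 bacteriophage promoters and is in the sense orientation relative to T7. In vitro transcription from T7 would therefore yield sense RNA, and transcription from SP6 would yield the antisense strand. This arrangement fits the stated purpose of generating riboprobes for in situ hybridisation. The plasmid has no eukaryotic promoter, tag or reporter, so it serves as a template or a source of the coding sequence for subcloning, not as an expression vector. Rab8b is a small GTPase involved in regulating membrane trafficking. Repository sequencing found a K122R substitution relative to the reference gene entry, and its functional effect is unknown. A short annotated match to a hornet peptide between the insert and the SP6 promoter is almost certainly a spurious hit in polylinker sequence.
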