Features (pLannotate 1.2.2; 14 found; start..end, strand, type, name):
    182..770     -  rep_origin     ori: high-copy-number ColE1/pMB1/pBR322/pUC origin of replication
    941..1801    -  CDS            AmpR: β-lactamase; bla; confers resistance to ampicillin, carbenicillin, and related antibiotics
   1802..1906    -  promoter       AmpR promoter: bla
   1933..1983    +  misc_feature   bom (fragment): basis of mobility region from pBR322
   2011..2439    -  rep_origin     f1 ori (sequence partly withheld): f1 bacteriophage origin of replication; arrow indicates direction of (+) strand synthesis
   2443..2600    -  CDS            lacZα (fragment): LacZα fragment of β-galactosidase; lacZ fragment
   2603..2621    +  promoter       T7 promoter: promoter for bacteriophage T7 RNA polymerase
   2690..3316    +  CDS            Rab8b: RAB8B_MOUSE - Experimental evidence at protein level: Swiss-Prot protein existence level 1. The small GTPases Rab are key regulators of intracellular membrane trafficking, from the formation of transport vesicles to their fusion with membranes. Rabs cycle between an inactive GDP-bound form and an active GTP-bound form that is able to recruit to membranes different sets of downstream effectors directly responsible for vesicle formation, movement, tethering and fusion. That Rab may be involved in polarized vesicular trafficking and neurotransmitter release. May participate in cell junction dynam
   3332..3394    -  CDS            VESPI_VESMG (fragment): Experimental evidence at protein level: Swiss-Prot protein existence level 1. Shows contractile activity on isolated ileum smooth muscle. From Vespa magnifica (Hornet).
   3406..3424    -  promoter       SP6 promoter: promoter for bacteriophage SP6 RNA polymerase
   3466..3482    -  protein_bind   lac operator: The lac repressor binds to the lac operator to inhibit transcription in E. coli. This inhibition can be relieved by adding lactose or isopropyl-β-D-thiogalactopyranoside (IPTG). lac repressor encoded by lacI
   3490..3520    -  promoter       lac promoter: promoter for the E. coli lac operon
   3535..3556    -  protein_bind   CAP binding site: CAP binding activates transcription in the presence of cAMP. E. coli catabolite activator protein
   3569..3661    -  CDS            lacI (fragment): lac repressor; lacI; The lac repressor binds to the lac operator to inhibit transcription in E. coli. This inhibition can be relieved by adding lactose or isopropyl-β-D-thiogalactopyranoside (IPTG).
>Addgene plasmid #80525 | Rab8b cds in pGem-T Easy | addgene full sequence | sequence record 176733 | Addgene NGS Result
CTTCCGCTTCCTCGCTCACTGACTCGCTGCGCTCGGTCGTTCGGCTGCGGCGAGCGGTATCAGCTCACTC
AAAGGCGGTAATACGGTTATCCACAGAATCAGGGGATAACGCAGGAAAGAACATGTGAGCAAAAGGCCAG
CAAAAGGCCAGGAACCGTAAAAAGGCCGCGTTGCTGGCGTTTTTCCATAGGCTCCGCCCCCCTGACGAGC
ATCACAAAAATCGACGCTCAAGTCAGAGGTGGCGAAACCCGACAGGACTATAAAGATACCAGGCGTTTCC
CCCTGGAAGCTCCCTCGTGCGCTCTCCTGTTCCGACCCTGCCGCTTACCGGATACCTGTCCGCCTTTCTC
CCTTCGGGAAGCGTGGCGCTTTCTCATAGCTCACGCTGTAGGTATCTCAGTTCGGTGTAGGTCGTTCGCT
CCAAGCTGGGCTGTGTGCACGAACCCCCCGTTCAGCCCGACCGCTGCGCCTTATCCGGTAACTATCGTCT
TGAGTCCAACCCGGTAAGACACGACTTATCGCCACTGGCAGCAGCCACTGGTAACAGGATTAGCAGAGCG
AGGTATGTAGGCGGTGCTACAGAGTTCTTGAAGTGGTGGCCTAACTACGGCTACACTAGAAGAACAGTAT
TTGGTATCTGCGCTCTGCTGAAGCCAGTTACCTTCGGAAAAAGAGTTGGTAGCTCTTGATCCGGCAAACA
AACCACCGCTGGTAGCGGTGGTTTTTTTGTTTGCAAGCAGCAGATTACGCGCAGAAAAAAAGGATCTCAA
GAAGATCCTTTGATCTTTTCTACGGGGTCTGACGCTCAGTGGAACGAAAACTCACGTTAAGGGATTTTGG
TCATGAGATTATCAAAAAGGATCTTCACCTAGATCCTTTTAAATTAAAAATGAAGTTTTAAATCAATCTA
AAGTATATATGAGTAAACTTGGTCTGACAGTTACCAATGCTTAATCAGTGAGGCACCTATCTCAGCGATC
TGTCTATTTCGTTCATCCATAGTTGCCTGACTCCCCGTCGTGTAGATAACTACGATACGGGAGGGCTTAC
CATCTGGCCCCAGTGCTGCAATGATACCGCGAGACCCACGCTCACCGGCTCCAGATTTATCAGCAATAAA
CCAGCCAGCCGGAAGGGCCGAGCGCAGAAGTGGTCCTGCAACTTTATCCGCCTCCATCCAGTCTATTAAT
TGTTGCCGGGAAGCTAGAGTAAGTAGTTCGCCAGTTAATAGTTTGCGCAACGTTGTTGCCATTGCTACAG
GCATCGTGGTGTCACGCTCGTCGTTTGGTATGGCTTCATTCAGCTCCGGTTCCCAACGATCAAGGCGAGT
TACATGATCCCCCATGTTGTGCAAAAAAGCGGTTAGCTCCTTCGGTCCTCCGATCGTTGTCAGAAGTAAG
TTGGCCGCAGTGTTATCACTCATGGTTATGGCAGCACTGCATAATTCTCTTACTGTCATGCCATCCGTAA
GATGCTTTTCTGTGACTGGTGAGTACTCAACCAAGTCATTCTGAGAATAGTGTATGCGGCGACCGAGTTG
CTCTTGCCCGGCGTCAATACGGGATAATACCGCGCCACATAGCAGAACTTTAAAAGTGCTCATCATTGGA
AAACGTTCTTCGGGGCGAAAACTCTCAAGGATCTTACCGCTGTTGAGATCCAGTTCGATGTAACCCACTC
GTGCACCCAACTGATCTTCAGCATCTTTTACTTTCACCAGCGTTTCTGGGTGAGCAAAAACAGGAAGGCA
AAATGCCGCAAAAAAGGGAATAAGGGCGACACGGAAATGTTGAATACTCATACTCTTCCTTTTTCAATAT
TATTGAAGCATTTATCAGGGTTATTGTCTCATGAGCGGATACATATTTGAATGTATTTAGAAAAATAAAC
AAATAGGGGTTCCGCGCACATTTCCCCGAAAAGTGCCACCTGATGCGGTGTGAAATACCGCACAGATGCG
TAAGGAGAAAATACCGCATCAGGAAATTGTAAGCGTTAATATTTTGTTAAAATTCGCGTTAAATTTTTGT
TAAATCAGCTCATTTTTTAACCAATAGGCCGAAATCGGCAAAATCCCTTATAAATCAAAAGAATAGACCG
AGATAGGGT
[37 nt withheld, positions 2110-2146]
AAAGAACGTGGACTCCAACGTCAAAGG
[49 nt withheld, positions 2174-2222]
T
[91 nt withheld, positions 2224-2314]
G
[124 nt withheld, positions 2316-2439]
CCATTCGCCATTCAGGCTGCGCAACTGTTGGGAAGGGCGATCGGTGCGGGCCTCTTCGCTATTACGCCAG
CTGGCGAAAGGGGGATGTGCTGCAAGGCGATTAAGTTGGGTAACGCCAGGGTTTTCCCAGTCACGACGTT
GTAAAACGACGGCCAGTGAATTGTAATACGACTCACTATAGGGCGAATTGGGCCCGACGTCGCATGCTCC
CGGCCGCCATGGCGGCCGCGGGAATTCGATTCAAGAAAATATGGCGAAAACGTACGACTATCTGTTCAAA
CTGCTGCTCATCGGAGACAGCGGTGTGGGCAAGACCTGTCTGCTGTTTCGATTCAGCGAGGACGCCTTCA
ACACCACTTTCATCTCCACCATAGGAATTGACTTCAAAATCAGAACAATTGAGCTGGATGGGAAAAAGAT
CAAGCTTCAAATCTGGGATACGGCGGGACAGGAGAGGTTCAGAACCATCACCACTGCATATTACAGAGGA
GCAATGGGAATTATGCTGGTGTATGATATCACAAATGAGAAATCATTTGACAACATCAAGAACTGGATCA
GGAACATTGAGGAGCATGCATCGTCAGATGTGGAGCGAATGATATTGGGTAACAGGTGTGACATGAACGA
CAAGAGACAAGTTTCAAAAGAAAGAGGAGAGAAGCTAGCTATTGATTACGGAATCAAGTTCTTGGAAACC
AGTGCAAAATCTAGCACAAATGTTGAAGAGGCATTTGTCACTCTTGCTAGAGACATCATGACGAGATTAA
ACAGGAAAATGAATGAGAATAACCCTTCAGGGGGAGGAGGAGGAGGAGCAGTAAAAATCACAGAGAGTCG
ATCCAAGAAGCCAAGCTTCTTCCGCTGCATTCTGCTCTAACCCAGCAATCACTAGTGAATTCGCGGCCGC
CTGCAGGTCGACCATATGGGAGAGCTCCCAACGCGTTGGATGCATAGCTTGAGTATTCTATAGTGTCACC
TAAATAGCTTGGCGTAATCATGGTCATAGCTGTTTCCTGTGTGAAATTGTTATCCGCTCACAATTCCACA
CAACATACGAGCCGGAAGCATAAAGTGTAAAGCCTGGGGTGCCTAATGAGTGAGCTAACTCACATTAATT
GCGTTGCGCTCACTGCCCGCTTTCCAGTCGGGAAACCTGTCGTGCCAGCTGCATTAATGAATCGGCCAAC
GCGCGGGGAGAGGCGGTTTGCGTATTGGGCGCT
